>Addgene plasmid #172625 | pMSCV-FLAG-2xSTREP-CCND2(T280A)-Puro | addgene full sequence | sequence record 340139 | Addgene NGS Result
TGAAAGACCCCACCTGTAGGTTTGGCAAGCTAGCTTAAGTAACGCCATTTTGCAAGGCATGGAAAATACA
TAACTGAGAATAGAGAAGTTCAGATCAAGGTTAGGAACAGAGAGACAGCAGAATATGGGCCAAACAGGAT
ATCTGTGGTAAGCAGTTCCTGCCCCGGCTCAGGGCCAAGAACAGATGGTCCCCAGATGCGGTCCCGCCCT
CAGCAGTTTCTAGAGAACCATCAGATGTTTCCAGGGTGCCCCAAGGACCTGAAATGACCCTGTGCCTTAT
TTGAACTAACCAATCAGTTCGCTTCTCGCTTCTGTTCGCGCGCTTCTGCTCCCCGAGCTCAATAAAAGAG
CCCACAACCCCTCACTCGGCGCGCCAGTCCTCCGATAGACTGCGTCGCCCGGGTACCCGTATTCCCAATA
AAGCCTCTTGCTGTTTGCATCCGAATCGTGGACTCGCTGATCCTTGGGAGGGTCTCCTCAGATTGATTGA
CTGCCCACCTCGGGGGTCTTTCATTTGGAGGTTCCACCGAGATTTGGAGACCCCTGCCCAGGGACCACCG
ACCCCCCCGCCGGGAGGTAAGCTGGCCAGCGGTCGTTTCGTGTCTGTCTCTGTCTTTGTGCGTGTTTGTG
CCGGCATCTAATGTTTGCGCCTGCGTCTGTACTAGTTAGCTAACTAGCTCTGTATCTGGCGGACCCGTGG
TGGAACTGACGAGTTCTGAACACCCGGCCGCAACCCTGGGAGACGTCCCAGGGACTTTGGGGGCCGTTTT
TGTGGCCCGACCTGAGGAAGGGAGTCGATGTGGAATCCGACCCCGTCAGGATATGTGGTTCTGGTAGGAG
ACGAGAACCTAAAACAGTTCCCGCCTCCGTCTGAATTTTTGCTTTCGGTTTGGAACCGAAGCCGCGCGTC
TTGTCTGCTGCAGCGCTGCAGCATCGTTCTGTGTTGTCTCTGTCTGACTGTGTTTCTGTATTTGTCTGAA
AATTAGGGCCAGACTGTTACCACTCCCTTAAGTTTGACCTTAGGTCACTGGAAAGATGTCGAGCGGATCG
CTCACAACCAGTCGGTAGATGTCAAGAAGAGACGTTGGGTTACCTTCTGCTCTGCAGAATGGCCAACCTT
TAACGTCGGATGGCCGCGAGACGGCACCTTTAACCGAGACCTCATCACCCAGGTTAAGATCAAGGTCTTT
TCACCTGGCCCGCATGGACACCCAGACCAGGTCCCCTACATCGTGACCTGGGAAGCCTTGGCTTTTGACC
CCCCTCCCTGGGTCAAGCCCTTTGTACACCCTAAGCCTCCGCCTCCTCTTCCTCCATCCGCCCCGTCTCT
CCCCCTTGAACCTCCTCGTTCGACCCCGCCTCGATCCTCCCTTTATCCAGCCCTCACTCCTTCTCTAGGC
GCCGGAATTAGATCCGCCACCATGGATTATAAAGATGATGATGATAAAGGGTCGGCCGCCAGCTGGAGCC
ACCCTCAGTTCGAGAAGGGAGGAGGAAGCGGCGGAGGCAGCGGAGGAGGAAGCTGGAGCCACCCGCAGTT
CGAGAAAGGAAGATCTAGCAGCGAGCTGCTGTGCCACGAGGTGGACCCGGTCCGCAGGGCCGTGCGGGAC
CGCAACCTGCTCCGAGACGACCGCGTCCTGCAGAACCTGCTCACCATCGAGGAGCGCTACCTTCCGCAGT
GCTCCTACTTCAAGTGCGTGCAGAAGGACATCCAACCCTACATGCGCAGAATGGTGGCCACCTGGATGCT
GGAGGTCTGTGAGGAACAGAAGTGCGAAGAAGAGGTCTTCCCTCTGGCCATGAATTACCTGGACCGTTTC
TTGGCTGGGGTCCCGACTCCGAAGTCCCATCTGCAACTCCTGGGTGCTGTCTGCATGTTCCTGGCCTCCA
AACTCAAAGAGACCAGCCCGCTGACCGCGGAGAAGCTGTGCATTTACACCGACAACTCCATCAAGCCTCA
GGAGCTGCTGGAGTGGGAACTGGTGGTGCTGGGGAAGTTGAAGTGGAACCTGGCAGCTGTCACTCCTCAT
GACTTCATTGAGCACATCTTGCGCAAGCTGCCCCAGCAGCGGGAGAAGCTGTCTCTGATCCGCAAGCATG
CTCAGACCTTCATTGCTCTGTGTGCCACGGACTTTAAGTTTGCCATGTACCCACCGTCGATGATCGCAAC
TGGAAGTGTGGGAGCAGCCATCTGTGGGCTCCAGCAGGATGAGGAAGTGAGCTCGCTCACTTGTGATGCC
CTGACTGAGCTGCTGGCTAAGATCACCAACACAGACGTGGATTGTCTCAAAGCTTGCCAGGAGCAGATTG
AGGCGGTGCTCCTCAATAGCCTGCAGCAGTACCGTCAGGACCAACGTGACGGATCCAAGTCGGAGGATGA
ACTGGACCAAGCCAGCGCCCCTACAGACGTGCGGGATATCGACCTGTGACTCGAGGAATTCTACCGGGTA
GGGGAGGCGCTTTTCCCAAGGCAGTCTGGAGCATGCGCTTTAGCAGCCCCGCTGGGCACTTGGCGCTACA
CAAGTGGCCTCTGGCCTCGCACACATTCCACATCCACCGGTAGGCGCCAACCGGCTCCGTTCTTTGGTGG
CCCCTTCGCGCCACCTTCTACTCCTCCCCTAGTCAGGAAGTTCCCCCCCGCCCCGCAGCTCGCGTCGTGC
AGGACGTGACAAATGGAAGTAGCACGTCTCACTAGTCTCGTGCAGATGGACAGCACCGCTGAGCAATGGA
AGCGGGTAGGCCTTTGGGGCAGCGGCCAATAGCAGCTTTGCTCCTTCGCTTTCTGGGCTCAGAGGCTGGG
AAGGGGTGGGTCCGGGGGCGGGCTCAGGGGCGGGCTCAGGGGCGGGGCGGGCGCCCGAAGGTCCTCCGGA
GGCCCGGCATTCTGCACGCTTCAAAAGCGCACGTCTGCCGCGCTGTTCTCCTCTTCCTCATCTCCGGGCC
TTTCGACCTGCAGCCCAAGCTTACCATGACCGAGTACAAGCCCACGGTGCGCCTCGCCACCCGCGACGAC
GTCCCCAGGGCCGTACGCACCCTCGCCGCCGCGTTCGCCGACTACCCCGCCACGCGCCACACCGTCGATC
CGGACCGCCACATCGAGTGGGTCACCGAGCTGCAAGAACTCTTCCTCACGCGCGTCGGGCTCGACATCGG
CAAGGTGTGGGTCGCGGACGACGGCGCCGCGGTGGCGGTCTGGACCACGCCGGAGAGCGTCGAAGCGGGG
GCGGTGTTCGCCGAGATCGGCCCGCGCATGGCCGAGTTGAGCGGTTCCCGGCTGGCCGCGCAGCAACAGA
TGGAAGGCCTCCTGGCGCCGCACCGGCCCAAGGAGCCCGCGTGGTTCCTGGCCACCGTCGGCGTCTCGCC
CGACCACCAGGGCAAGGGTCTGGGCAGCGCCGTCGTGCTCCCCGGAGTGGAGGCGGCCGAGCGCGCCGGG
GTGCCCGCCTTCCTGGAGACCTCCGCGCCCCGCAACCTCCCCTTCTACGAGCGGCTCGGCTTCACCGTCA
CCGCCGACGTCGAGGTGCCCGAAGGACCGCGCACCTGGTGCATGACCCGCAAGCCCGGTGCCTGACGCCC
GCCCCACGACCCGCAGCGCCCGACCGAAAGGAGCGCACGACCCCATGCATCGATAAAATAAAAGATTTTA
TTTAGTCTCCAGAAAAAGGGGGGAATGAAAGACCCCACCTGTAGGTTTGGCAAGCTAGCTTAAGTAACGC
CATTTTGCAAGGCATGGAAAATACATAACTGAGAATAGAGAAGTTCAGATCAAGGTTAGGAACAGAGAGA
CAGCAGAATATGGGCCAAACAGGATATCTGTGGTAAGCAGTTCCTGCCCCGGCTCAGGGCCAAGAACAGA
TGGTCCCCAGATGCGGTCCCGCCCTCAGCAGTTTCTAGAGAACCATCAGATGTTTCCAGGGTGCCCCAAG
GACCTGAAATGACCCTGTGCCTTATTTGAACTAACCAATCAGTTCGCTTCTCGCTTCTGTTCGCGCGCTT
CTGCTCCCCGAGCTCAATAAAAGAGCCCACAACCCCTCACTCGGCGCGCCAGTCCTCCGATAGACTGCGT
CGCCCGGGTACCCGTGTATCCAATAAACCCTCTTGCAGTTGCATCCGACTTGTGGTCTCGCTGTTCCTTG
GGAGGGTCTCCTCTGAGTGATTGACTACCCGTCAGCGGGGGTCTTTCATGGGTAACAGTTTCTTGAAGTT
GGAGAACAACATTCTGAGGGTAGGAGTCGAATATTAAGTAATCCTGACTCAATTAGCCACTGTTTTGAAT
CCACATACTCCAATACTCCTGAAATAGTTCATTATGGACAGCGCAGAAAGAGCTGGGGAGAATTGTGAAA
TTGTTATCCGCTCACAATTCCACACAACATACGAGCCGGAAGCATAAAGTGTAAAGCCTGGGGTGCCTAA
TGAGTGAGCTAACTCACATTAATTGCGTTGCGCTCACTGCCCGCTTTCCAGTCGGGAAACCTGTCGTGCC
AGCTGCATTAATGAATCGGCCAACGCGCGGGGAGAGGCGGTTTGCGTATTGGGCGCTCTTCCGCTTCCTC
GCTCACTGACTCGCTGCGCTCGGTCGTTCGGCTGCGGCGAGCGGTATCAGCTCACTCAAAGGCGGTAATA
CGGTTATCCACAGAATCAGGGGATAACGCAGGAAAGAACATGTGAGCAAAAGGCCAGCAAAAGGCCAGGA
ACCGTAAAAAGGCCGCGTTGCTGGCGTTTTTCCATAGGCTCCGCCCCCCTGACGAGCATCACAAAAATCG
ACGCTCAAGTCAGAGGTGGCGAAACCCGACAGGACTATAAAGATACCAGGCGTTTCCCCCTGGAAGCTCC
CTCGTGCGCTCTCCTGTTCCGACCCTGCCGCTTACCGGATACCTGTCCGCCTTTCTCCCTTCGGGAAGCG
TGGCGCTTTCTCATAGCTCACGCTGTAGGTATCTCAGTTCGGTGTAGGTCGTTCGCTCCAAGCTGGGCTG
TGTGCACGAACCCCCCGTTCAGCCCGACCGCTGCGCCTTATCCGGTAACTATCGTCTTGAGTCCAACCCG
GTAAGACACGACTTATCGCCACTGGCAGCAGCCACTGGTAACAGGATTAGCAGAGCGAGGTATGTAGGCG
GTGCTACAGAGTTCTTGAAGTGGTGGCCTAACTACGGCTACACTAGAAGAACAGTATTTGGTATCTGCGC
TCTGCTGAAGCCAGTTACCTTCGGAAAAAGAGTTGGTAGCTCTTGATCCGGCAAACAAACCACCGCTGGT
AGCGGTGGTTTTTTTGTTTGCAAGCAGCAGATTACGCGCAGAAAAAAAGGATCTCAAGAAGATCCTTTGA
TCTTTTCTACGGGGTCTGACGCTCAGTGGAACGAAAACTCACGTTAAGGGATTTTGGTCATGAGATTATC
AAAAAGGATCTTCACCTAGATCCTTTTAAATTAAAAATGAAGTTTTAAATCAATCTAAAGTATATATGAG
TAAACTTGGTCTGACAGTTACCAATGCTTAATCAGTGAGGCACCTATCTCAGCGATCTGTCTATTTCGTT
CATCCATAGTTGCCTGACTCCCCGTCGTGTAGATAACTACGATACGGGAGGGCTTACCATCTGGCCCCAG
TGCTGCAATGATACCGCGAGACCCACGCTCACCGGCTCCAGATTTATCAGCAATAAACCAGCCAGCCGGA
AGGGCCGAGCGCAGAAGTGGTCCTGCAACTTTATCCGCCTCCATCCAGTCTATTAATTGTTGCCGGGAAG
CTAGAGTAAGTAGTTCGCCAGTTAATAGTTTGCGCAACGTTGTTGCCATTGCTACAGGCATCGTGGTGTC
ACGCTCGTCGTTTGGTATGGCTTCATTCAGCTCCGGTTCCCAACGATCAAGGCGAGTTACATGATCCCCC
ATGTTGTGCAAAAAAGCGGTTAGCTCCTTCGGTCCTCCGATCGTTGTCAGAAGTAAGTTGGCCGCAGTGT
TATCACTCATGGTTATGGCAGCACTGCATAATTCTCTTACTGTCATGCCATCCGTAAGATGCTTTTCTGT
GACTGGTGAGTACTCAACCAAGTCATTCTGAGAATAGTGTATGCGGCGACCGAGTTGCTCTTGCCCGGCG
TCAATACGGGATAATACCGCGCCACATAGCAGAACTTTAAAAGTGCTCATCATTGGAAAACGTTCTTCGG
GGCGAAAACTCTCAAGGATCTTACCGCTGTTGAGATCCAGTTCGATGTAACCCACTCGTGCACCCAACTG
ATCTTCAGCATCTTTTACTTTCACCAGCGTTTCTGGGTGAGCAAAAACAGGAAGGCAAAATGCCGCAAAA
AAGGGAATAAGGGCGACACGGAAATGTTGAATACTCATACTCTTCCTTTTTCAATATTATTGAAGCATTT
ATCAGGGTTATTGTCTCATGAGCGGATACATATTTGAATGTATTTAGAAAAATAAACAAATAGGGGTTCC
GCGCACATTTCCCCGAAAAGTGCCACCTGACGTCTAAGAAACCATTATTATCATGACATTAACCTATAAA
AATAGGCGTATCACGAGGCCCTTTCGTCTCGCGCGTTTCGGTGATGACGGTGAAAACCTCTGACACATGC
AGCTCCCGGAGACGGTCACAGCTTGTCTGTAAGCGGATGCCGGGAGCAGACAAGCCCGTCAGGGCGCGTC
AGCGGGTGTTGGCGGGTGTCGGGGCTGGCTTAACTATGCGGCATCAGAGCAGATTGTACTGAGAGTGCAC
CATATGCGGTGTGAAATACCGCACAGATGCGTAAGGAGAAAATACCGCATCAGGCGCCATTCGCCATTCA
GGCTGCGCAACTGTTGGGAAGGGCGATCGGTGCGGGCCTCTTCGCTATTACGCCAGCTGGCGAAAGGGGG
ATGTGCTGCAAGGCGATTAAGTTGGGTAACGCCAGGGTTTTCCCAGTCACGACGTTGTAAAACGACGGCG
CAAGGAATGGTGCATGCAAGGAGATGGCGCCCAACAGTCCCCCGGCCACGGGGCCTGCCACCATACCCAC
GCCGAAACAAGCGCTCATGAGCCCGAAGTGGCGAGCCCGATCTTCCCCATCGGTGATGTCGGCGATATAG
GCGCCAGCAACCGCACCTGTGGCGCCGGTGATGCCGGCCACGATGCGTCCGGCGTAGAGGCGATTAGTCC
AATTTGTTAAAGACAGGATATCAGTGGTCCAGGCTCTAGTTTTGACTCAACAATATCACCAGCTGAAGCC
TATAGAGTACGAGCCATAGATAAAATAAAAGATTTTATTTAGTCTCCAGAAAAAGGGGGGAA
Features (pLannotate 1.2.2; 20 found; start..end, strand, type, name):
    579..920     +  misc_feature   MESV Ψ: packaging signal of murine embryonic stem cell virus
    987..1403    +  CDS            gag (truncated): truncated Moloney murine leukemia virus (MMLV) gag gene lacking the start codon
   1524..1543    +  CDS            Strep-Tag II (fragment): peptide that binds Strep-Tactin®, an engineered form of streptavidin
   1563..2426    +  CDS            CCND2: CCND2_HUMAN - Experimental evidence at protein level: Swiss-Prot protein existence level 1. Regulatory component of the cyclin D2-CDK4 (DC) complex that phosphorylates and inhibits members of the retinoblastoma (RB) protein family including RB1 and regulates the cell-cycle during G(1)/S transition. Phosphorylation of RB1 allows dissociation of the transcription factor E2F from the RB/E2F complex and the subsequent transcription of E2F target genes which are responsible for the progression through the G(1) phase. Hypophosphorylates RB1 in early G(1) phase. Cyclin D-CDK4 complexes are major inte
   2446..2945    +  promoter       PGK promoter: mouse phosphoglycerate kinase 1 promoter
   2966..3565    +  CDS            PuroR (fragment): puromycin N-acetyltransferase; pac from Streptomyces; confers resistance to puromycin
   3665..4179    +  LTR            3' LTR: 3' long terminal repeat from murine embryonic stem cell virus
   4341..4357    -  protein_bind   lac operator: The lac repressor binds to the lac operator to inhibit transcription in E. coli. This inhibition can be relieved by adding lactose or isopropyl-β-D-thiogalactopyranoside (IPTG). lac repressor encoded by lacI
   4365..4395    -  promoter       lac promoter: promoter for the E. coli lac operon
   4410..4431    -  protein_bind   CAP binding site: CAP binding activates transcription in the presence of cAMP. E. coli catabolite activator protein
   4444..4536    -  CDS            lacI (fragment): lac repressor; lacI; The lac repressor binds to the lac operator to inhibit transcription in E. coli. This inhibition can be relieved by adding lactose or isopropyl-β-D-thiogalactopyranoside (IPTG).
   4719..5307    -  rep_origin     ori: high-copy-number ColE1/pMB1/pBR322/pUC origin of replication
   5478..6338    -  CDS            AmpR: β-lactamase; bla; confers resistance to ampicillin, carbenicillin, and related antibiotics
   6339..6443    -  promoter       AmpR promoter: bla
   6538..6573    +  CDS            rop (fragment): Rop protein, which maintains plasmids at low copy number; rop
   6675..6774    +  misc_feature   bom (fragment): basis of mobility region from pBR322
   6780..6929    -  CDS            lacZα (fragment): LacZα fragment of β-galactosidase; lacZ fragment
   6929..7130    -  CDS            TcR (fragment): tetracycline efflux protein; tet; confers resistance to tetracycline
   7131..7229    +  CDS            env (fragment): murine leukemia virus gPr80 envelope polyprotein precursor; env; proteolytically cleaved into gp70SU and p15TM subunits
   7271..515     +  LTR            5' LTR (across the origin): 5' long terminal repeat from murine embryonic stem cell virus
