[The description below was written by a language model from this plasmid's Addgene catalogue record and pLannotate feature annotations shown in this document.]
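Description:
pMSCV-FLAG-2xSTREP-CCND2(T280A)-Puro is a gammaretroviral expression vector built on the pMSCV-Puro backbone for stable, constitutive expression of a tagged human cyclin D2 mutant in mammalian cells. The 7,272 nt plasmid is propagated in E. coli through a high-copy ColE1/pUC-type origin and an ampicillin resistance gene (β-lactamase with its own promoter). The bacterial portion also carries short remnants of lac, rop, bom, lacZα and tetracycline-resistance sequences, which are backbone leftovers rather than functional elements.

The transferable retroviral unit is bounded by 5′ and 3′ long terminal repeats from murine embryonic stem cell virus, with the 5′ LTR spanning the plasmid origin. Downstream of the 5′ LTR lie the MESV Ψ packaging signal and a truncated MMLV gag segment lacking its start codon, which together allow the genomic RNA to be encapsidated when gag, pol and env are provided in trans by a packaging system. No separate promoter is annotated ahead of the insert, so the 5′ LTR presumably drives it, as is standard for MSCV vectors. The insert is human CCND2 with a Thr280Ala substitution and an N-terminal FLAG-2xSTREP tag suitable for immunodetection and affinity purification on Strep-Tactin; the automated annotation picks up only a fragment of one Strep-tag II and does not mark the FLAG epitope. A mouse PGK promoter then drives puromycin N-acetyltransferase for selecting transduced cells; the depositor notes an R45W change in this marker relative to the reference protein. The associated study concerns regulation of D-type cyclins by the CRL4(AMBRA1) ubiquitin ligase, but the record does not state the functional consequence of the T280A mutation.
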