Addgene plasmid #172625: pMSCV-FLAG-2xSTREP-CCND2(T280A)-Puro
Purpose: Retroviral vector for the constitutive expression of FLAG-2xSTREP-tagged cyclin D2(T280A) and a puromycin resistance marker in mammalian cells
Depositing lab: Michele Pagano. Depositing organization: NYU Grossman School of Medicine. Publication: CRL4(AMBRA1) is a master regulator of D-type cyclins. Simoneschi D, Rona G, Zhou N, Jeong YT, Jiang S, Milletti G, Arbini AA, O'Sullivan A, Wang AA, Nithikasem S, Keegan S, Siu Y, Cianfanelli V, Maiani E, Nazio F, Cecconi F, Boccalatte F, Fenyo D, Jones DR, Busino L, Pagano M. Nature. 2021 Apr;592(7856):789-793. doi: 10.1038/s41586-021-03445-y. Epub 2021 Apr 14. PubMed 33854235.
Backbone
  Vector backbone: pMSCV-Puro
  Backbone manufacturer: Takara Bio
  Vector type: Mammalian Expression, Retroviral
  Selectable markers: Puromycin
Growth in bacteria
  Bacterial resistance: Ampicillin, 100 μg/mL
  Growth temperature: 37°C
  Growth strain: NEB Stable
  Copy number: High Copy
Gene/Insert
  Gene/Insert name: CCND2 (alt name: cyclin D2)
  Species: H. sapiens (human)
  Mutation: Thr280Ala
  Entrez Gene: CCND2 (a.k.a. KIAK0002, MPPH3)
  Tag / fusion protein: FLAG-2xSTREP (N terminal on insert)
  Cloning method: Restriction Enzyme; 5′ cloning site Unknown (unknown if destroyed); 3′ cloning site Unknown (unknown if destroyed)
  Sequencing primers: 5′ CCCTTGAACCTCCTCGTTCGACC; 3′ GAGACGTGCTACTTCCATTTGTC
Terms and licenses: Academic/Nonprofit Terms; Industry Terms: Not Available to Industry
Depositor comments: Please note: Plasmid contains a R45W mutation in PuroR compared to NCBI reference sequence WP_055528321.1
How to cite: pMSCV-FLAG-2xSTREP-CCND2(T280A)-Puro was a gift from Michele Pagano (Addgene plasmid # 172625 ; http://n2t.net/addgene:172625 ; RRID:Addgene_172625)
